>Addgene plasmid #48676 | M-NMn-VP64 | depositor full sequence | sequence record 71851 | M-NMn-VP64 sequence 8881 bps
GTTAGGCGTTTTGCGCTGCTTCGCGATGTACGGGCCAGATATACGCGTTGACATTGATTATTGACTAGTT
ATTAATAGTAATCAATTACGGGGTCATTAGTTCATAGCCCATATATGGAGTTCCGCGTTACATAACTTAC
GGTAAATGGCCCGCCTGGCTGACCGCCCAACGACCCCCGCCCATTGACGTCAATAATGACGTATGTTCCC
ATAGTAACGCCAATAGGGACTTTCCATTGACGTCAATGGGTGGAGTATTTACGGTAAACTGCCCACTTGG
CAGTACATCAAGTGTATCATATGCCAAGTACGCCCCCTATTGACGTCAATGACGGTAAATGGCCCGCCTG
GCATTATGCCCAGTACATGACCTTATGGGACTTTCCTACTTGGCAGTACATCTACGTATTAGTCATCGCT
ATTACCATGGTGATGCGGTTTTGGCAGTACATCAATGGGCGTGGATAGCGGTTTGACTCACGGGGATTTC
CAAGTCTCCACCCCATTGACGTCAATGGGAGTTTGTTTTGGCACCAAAATCAACGGGACTTTCCAAAATG
TCGTAACAACTCCGCCCCATTGACGCAAATGGGCGGTAGGCGTGTACGGTGGGAGGTCTATATAAGCAGA
GCTCGTTTAGTGAACCGTCAGATCGCCTGGAGACGCCATCCACGCTGTTTTGACCTCCATAGAAGACACC
GGGACCGATCCAGCCTCCGGACTCTAGAGGATCGAACCCTTGCCACCATGGCCGCCTTCAAGCCCAACCC
CATCAACTACATCCTGGGCCTGGCCATCGGCATCGCCAGCGTGGGCTGGGCCATGGTGGAGATCGACGAG
GACGAGAACCCCATCTGCCTGATCGACCTGGGTGTGCGCGTGTTCGAGCGCGCTGAGGTGCCCAAGACTG
GTGACAGTCTGGCTATGGCTCGCCGGCTTGCTCGCTCTGTTCGGCGCCTTACTCGCCGGCGCGCTCACCG
CCTTCTGCGCGCTCGCCGCCTGCTGAAGCGCGAGGGTGTGCTGCAGGCTGCCGACTTCGACGAGAACGGC
CTGATCAAGAGCCTGCCCAACACTCCTTGGCAGCTGCGCGCTGCCGCTCTGGACCGCAAGCTGACTCCTC
TGGAGTGGAGCGCCGTGCTGCTGCACCTGATCAAGCACCGCGGCTACCTGAGCCAGCGCAAGAACGAGGG
CGAGACCGCCGACAAGGAGCTGGGTGCTCTGCTGAAGGGCGTGGCCGACAACGCCCACGCCCTGCAGACT
GGTGACTTCCGCACTCCTGCTGAGCTGGCCCTGAACAAGTTCGAGAAGGAGAGCGGCCACATCCGCAACC
AGCGCGGCGACTACAGCCACACCTTCAGCCGCAAGGACCTGCAGGCCGAGCTGATCCTGCTGTTCGAGAA
GCAGAAGGAGTTCGGCAACCCCCACGTGAGCGGCGGCCTGAAGGAGGGCATCGAGACCCTGCTGATGACC
CAGCGCCCCGCCCTGAGCGGCGACGCCGTGCAGAAGATGCTGGGCCACTGCACCTTCGAGCCAGCCGAGC
CCAAGGCCGCCAAGAACACCTACACCGCCGAGCGCTTCATCTGGCTGACCAAGCTGAACAACCTGCGCAT
CCTGGAGCAGGGCAGCGAGCGCCCCCTGACCGACACCGAGCGCGCCACCCTGATGGACGAGCCCTACCGC
AAGAGCAAGCTGACCTACGCCCAGGCCCGCAAGCTGCTGGGTCTGGAGGACACCGCCTTCTTCAAGGGCC
TGCGCTACGGCAAGGACAACGCCGAGGCCAGCACCCTGATGGAGATGAAGGCCTACCACGCCATCAGCCG
CGCCCTGGAGAAGGAGGGCCTGAAGGACAAGAAGAGTCCTCTGAACCTGAGCCCCGAGCTGCAGGACGAG
ATCGGCACCGCCTTCAGCCTGTTCAAGACCGACGAGGACATCACCGGCCGCCTGAAGGACCGCATCCAGC
CCGAGATCCTGGAGGCCCTGCTGAAGCACATCAGCTTCGACAAGTTCGTGCAGATCAGCCTGAAGGCCCT
GCGCCGCATCGTGCCCCTGATGGAGCAGGGCAAGCGCTACGACGAGGCCTGCGCCGAGATCTACGGCGAC
CACTACGGCAAGAAGAACACCGAGGAGAAGATCTACCTGCCTCCTATCCCCGCCGACGAGATCCGCAACC
CCGTGGTGCTGCGCGCCCTGAGCCAGGCCCGCAAGGTGATCAACGGCGTGGTGCGCCGCTACGGCAGCCC
CGCCCGCATCCACATCGAGACCGCCCGCGAGGTGGGCAAGAGCTTCAAGGACCGCAAGGAGATCGAGAAG
CGCCAGGAGGAGAACCGCAAGGACCGCGAGAAGGCCGCCGCCAAGTTCCGCGAGTACTTCCCCAACTTCG
TGGGCGAGCCCAAGAGCAAGGACATCCTGAAGCTGCGCCTGTACGAGCAGCAGCACGGCAAGTGCCTGTA
CAGCGGCAAGGAGATCAACCTGGGCCGCCTGAACGAGAAGGGCTACGTGGAGATCGCCGCTGCCCTGCCC
TTCAGCCGCACCTGGGACGACAGCTTCAACAACAAGGTGCTGGTGCTGGGCAGCGAGGCTCAGAACAAGG
GCAACCAGACCCCCTACGAGTACTTCAACGGCAAGGACAACAGCCGCGAGTGGCAGGAGTTCAAGGCCCG
CGTGGAGACCAGCCGCTTCCCCCGCAGCAAGAAGCAGCGCATCCTGCTGCAGAAGTTCGACGAGGACGGC
TTCAAGGAGCGCAACCTGAACGACACCCGCTACGTGAACCGCTTCCTGTGCCAGTTCGTGGCCGACCGCA
TGCGCCTGACCGGCAAGGGCAAGAAGCGCGTGTTCGCCAGCAACGGCCAGATCACCAACCTGCTGCGCGG
CTTCTGGGGCCTGCGCAAGGTGCGCGCCGAGAACGACCGCCACCACGCCCTGGACGCCGTGGTGGTGGCC
TGCAGCACCGTGGCCATGCAGCAGAAGATCACCCGCTTCGTGCGCTACAAGGAGATGAACGCCTTCGACG
GTAAAACCATCGACAAGGAGACCGGCGAGGTGCTGCACCAGAAGACCCACTTCCCCCAGCCCTGGGAGTT
CTTCGCCCAGGAGGTGATGATCCGCGTGTTCGGCAAGCCCGACGGCAAGCCCGAGTTCGAGGAGGCCGAC
ACCCCCGAGAAGCTGCGCACCCTGCTGGCCGAGAAGCTGAGCAGCCGCCCTGAGGCCGTGCACGAGTACG
TGACTCCTCTGTTCGTGAGCCGCGCCCCCAACCGCAAGATGAGCGGTCAGGGTCACATGGAGACCGTGAA
GAGCGCCAAGCGCCTGGACGAGGGCGTGAGCGTGCTGCGCGTGCCCCTGACCCAGCTGAAGCTGAAGGAC
CTGGAGAAGATGGTGAACCGCGAGCGCGAGCCCAAGCTGTACGAGGCCCTGAAGGCCCGCCTGGAGGCCC
ACAAGGACGACCCCGCCAAGGCCTTCGCCGAGCCCTTCTACAAGTACGACAAGGCCGGCAACCGCACCCA
GCAGGTGAAGGCCGTGCGCGTGGAGCAGGTGCAGAAGACCGGCGTGTGGGTGCGCAACCACAACGGCATC
GCCGACAACGCCACCATGGTGCGCGTGGACGTGTTCGAGAAGGGCGACAAGTACTACCTGGTGCCCATCT
ACAGCTGGCAGGTGGCCAAGGGCATCCTGCCCGACCGCGCCGTGGTGCAGGGCAAGGACGAGGAGGACTG
GCAGCTGATCGACGACAGCTTCAACTTCAAGTTCAGCCTGCACCCCAACGACCTGGTGGAGGTGATCACC
AAGAAGGCCCGCATGTTCGGCTACTTCGCCAGCTGCCACCGCGGCACCGGCAACATCAACATCCGCATCC
ACGACCTGGACCACAAGATCGGCAAGAACGGCATCCTGGAGGGCATCGGCGTGAAGACCGCCCTGAGCTT
CCAGAAGTACCAGATCGACGAGCTGGGCAAGGAGATCCGCCCCTGCCGCCTGAAGAAGCGCCCTCCTGTG
CGCAGCAGGGCTGACCCCAAGAAGAAGAGGAAGGTGGAGGCCAGCGGTTCCGGACGGGCTGACGCATTGG
ACGATTTTGATCTGGATATGCTGGGAAGTGACGCCCTCGATGATTTTGACCTTGACATGCTTGGTTCGGA
TGCCCTTGATGACTTTGACCTCGACATGCTCGGCAGTGACGCCCTTGATGATTTCGACCTGGACATGCTG
ATTAACTCTAGATGAAAGGGTTCGATCCCTACCGGTTAGTAATGAGTTTAAACGGGGGAGGCTAACTGAA
ACACGGAAGGAGACAATACCGGAAGGAACCCGCGCTATGACGGCAATAAAAAGACAGAATAAAACGCACG
GGTGTTGGGTCGTTTGTTCATAAACGCGGGGTTCGGTCCCAGGGCTGGCACTCTGTCGATACCCCACCGA
GACCCCATTGGGGCCAATACGCCCGCGTTTCTTCCTTTTCCCCACCCCACCCCCCAAGTTCGGGTGAAGG
CCCAGGGCTCGCAGCCAACGTCGGGGCGGCAGACCCTGCCATAGCAGATCTGCGCAGCTGGGGCTCTAGG
GGGTATCCCC
[124 nt withheld, positions 4561-4684]
C
[32 nt withheld, positions 4686-4717]
CA
[57 nt withheld, positions 4720-4776]
A
[49 nt withheld, positions 4778-4826]
CCTTTGACGTTGGAGTCCACGTTCTTT
[37 nt withheld, positions 4854-4890]
ACCCTATCTCGGTCTATTCTTTTGATTTATAAGGGATTTTGGGGATTTCGGCCTATTGGTTAAAAAATGA
GCTGATTTAACAAAAATTTAACGCGAATTAATTCTGTGGAATGTGTGTCAGTTAGGGTGTGGAAAGTCCC
CAGGCTCCCCAGCAGGCAGAAGTATGCAAAGCATGCATCTCAATTAGTCAGCAACCAGGTGTGGAAAGTC
CCCAGGCTCCCCAGCAGGCAGAAGTATGCAAAGCATGCATCTCAATTAGTCAGCAACCATAGTCCCGCCC
CTAACTCCGCCCATCCCGCCCCTAACTCCGCCCAGTTCCGCCCATTCTCCGCCCCATGGCTGACTAATTT
TTTTTATTTATGCAGAGGCCGAGGCCGCCTCTGCCTCTGAGCTATTCCAGAAGTAGTGAGGAGGCTTTTT
TGGAGGCCTAGGCTTTTGCAAAAAGCTCCCGGGAGCTTGTATATCCATTTTCGGATCTGATCAAGAGACA
GGATGAGGATCGTTTCGCATGATTGAACAAGATGGATTGCACGCAGGTTCTCCGGCCGCTTGGGTGGAGA
GGCTATTCGGCTATGACTGGGCACAACAGACAATCGGCTGCTCTGATGCCGCCGTGTTCCGGCTGTCAGC
GCAGGGGCGCCCGGTTCTTTTTGTCAAGACCGACCTGTCCGGTGCCCTGAATGAACTGCAGGACGAGGCA
GCGCGGCTATCGTGGCTGGCCACGACGGGCGTTCCTTGCGCAGCTGTGCTCGACGTTGTCACTGAAGCGG
GAAGGGACTGGCTGCTATTGGGCGAAGTGCCGGGGCAGGATCTCCTGTCATCTCACCTTGCTCCTGCCGA
GAAAGTATCCATCATGGCTGATGCAATGCGGCGGCTGCATACGCTTGATCCGGCTACCTGCCCATTCGAC
CACCAAGCGAAACATCGCATCGAGCGAGCACGTACTCGGATGGAAGCCGGTCTTGTCGATCAGGATGATC
TGGACGAAGAGCATCAGGGGCTCGCGCCAGCCGAACTGTTCGCCAGGCTCAAGGCGCGCATGCCCGACGG
CGAGGATCTCGTCGTGACCCATGGCGATGCCTGCTTGCCGAATATCATGGTGGAAAATGGCCGCTTTTCT
GGATTCATCGACTGTGGCCGGCTGGGTGTGGCGGACCGCTATCAGGACATAGCGTTGGCTACCCGTGATA
TTGCTGAAGAGCTTGGCGGCGAATGGGCTGACCGCTTCCTCGTGCTTTACGGTATCGCCGCTCCCGATTC
GCAGCGCATCGCCTTCTATCGCCTTCTTGACGAGTTCTTCTGAGCGGGACTCTGGGGTTCGCGAAATGAC
CGACCAAGCGACGCCCAACCTGCCATCACGAGATTTCGATTCCACCGCCGCCTTCTATGAAAGGTTGGGC
TTCGGAATCGTTTTCCGGGACGCCGGCTGGATGATCCTCCAGCGCGGGGATCTCATGCTGGAGTTCTTCG
CCCACCCCAACTTGTTTATTGCAGCTTATAATGGTTACAAATAAAGCAATAGCATCACAAATTTCACAAA
TAAAGCATTTTTTTCACTGCATTCTAGTTGTGGTTTGTCCAAACTCATCAATGTATCTTATCATGTCTGT
ATACCGTCGACCTCTAGCTAGAGCTTGGCGTAATCATGGTCATAGCTGTTTCCTGTGTGAAATTGTTATC
CGCTCACAATTCCACACAACATACGAGCCGGAAGCATAAAGTGTAAAGCCTGGGGTGCCTAATGAGTGAG
CTAACTCACATTAATTGCGTTGCGCTCACTGCCCGCTTTCCAGTCGGGAAACCTGTCGTGCCAGCTGCAT
TAATGAATCGGCCAACGCGCGGGGAGAGGCGGTTTGCGTATTGGGCGCTCTTCCGCTTCCTCGCTCACTG
ACTCGCTGCGCTCGGTCGTTCGGCTGCGGCGAGCGGTATCAGCTCACTCAAAGGCGGTAATACGGTTATC
CACAGAATCAGGGGATAACGCAGGAAAGAACATGTGAGCAAAAGGCCAGCAAAAGGCCAGGAACCGTAAA
AAGGCCGCGTTGCTGGCGTTTTTCCATAGGCTCCGCCCCCCTGACGAGCATCACAAAAATCGACGCTCAA
GTCAGAGGTGGCGAAACCCGACAGGACTATAAAGATACCAGGCGTTTCCCCCTGGAAGCTCCCTCGTGCG
CTCTCCTGTTCCGACCCTGCCGCTTACCGGATACCTGTCCGCCTTTCTCCCTTCGGGAAGCGTGGCGCTT
TCTCAATGCTCACGCTGTAGGTATCTCAGTTCGGTGTAGGTCGTTCGCTCCAAGCTGGGCTGTGTGCACG
AACCCCCCGTTCAGCCCGACCGCTGCGCCTTATCCGGTAACTATCGTCTTGAGTCCAACCCGGTAAGACA
CGACTTATCGCCACTGGCAGCAGCCACTGGTAACAGGATTAGCAGAGCGAGGTATGTAGGCGGTGCTACA
GAGTTCTTGAAGTGGTGGCCTAACTACGGCTACACTAGAAGGACAGTATTTGGTATCTGCGCTCTGCTGA
AGCCAGTTACCTTCGGAAAAAGAGTTGGTAGCTCTTGATCCGGCAAACAAACCACCGCTGGTAGCGGTGG
TTTTTTTGTTTGCAAGCAGCAGATTACGCGCAGAAAAAAAGGATCTCAAGAAGATCCTTTGATCTTTTCT
ACGGGGTCTGACGCTCAGTGGAACGAAAACTCACGTTAAGGGATTTTGGTCATGAGATTATCAAAAAGGA
TCTTCACCTAGATCCTTTTAAATTAAAAATGAAGTTTTAAATCAATCTAAAGTATATATGAGTAAACTTG
GTCTGACAGTTACCAATGCTTAATCAGTGAGGCACCTATCTCAGCGATCTGTCTATTTCGTTCATCCATA
GTTGCCTGACTCCCCGTCGTGTAGATAACTACGATACGGGAGGGCTTACCATCTGGCCCCAGTGCTGCAA
TGATACCGCGAGACCCACGCTCACCGGCTCCAGATTTATCAGCAATAAACCAGCCAGCCGGAAGGGCCGA
GCGCAGAAGTGGTCCTGCAACTTTATCCGCCTCCATCCAGTCTATTAATTGTTGCCGGGAAGCTAGAGTA
AGTAGTTCGCCAGTTAATAGTTTGCGCAACGTTGTTGCCATTGCTACAGGCATCGTGGTGTCACGCTCGT
CGTTTGGTATGGCTTCATTCAGCTCCGGTTCCCAACGATCAAGGCGAGTTACATGATCCCCCATGTTGTG
CAAAAAAGCGGTTAGCTCCTTCGGTCCTCCGATCGTTGTCAGAAGTAAGTTGGCCGCAGTGTTATCACTC
ATGGTTATGGCAGCACTGCATAATTCTCTTACTGTCATGCCATCCGTAAGATGCTTTTCTGTGACTGGTG
AGTACTCAACCAAGTCATTCTGAGAATAGTGTATGCGGCGACCGAGTTGCTCTTGCCCGGCGTCAATACG
GGATAATACCGCGCCACATAGCAGAACTTTAAAAGTGCTCATCATTGGAAAACGTTCTTCGGGGCGAAAA
CTCTCAAGGATCTTACCGCTGTTGAGATCCAGTTCGATGTAACCCACTCGTGCACCCAACTGATCTTCAG
CATCTTTTACTTTCACCAGCGTTTCTGGGTGAGCAAAAACAGGAAGGCAAAATGCCGCAAAAAAGGGAAT
AAGGGCGACACGGAAATGTTGAATACTCATACTCTTCCTTTTTCAATATTATTGAAGCATTTATCAGGGT
TATTGTCTCATGAGCGGATACATATTTGAATGTATTTAGAAAAATAAACAAATAGGGGTTCCGCGCACAT
TTCCCCGAAAAGTGCCACCTGACGTCGACGGATCGGGAGATCTCCCGATCCCCTATGGTCGACTCTCAGT
ACAATCTGCTCTGATGCCGCATAGTTAAGCCAGTATCTGCTCCCTGCTTGTGTGTTGGAGGTCGCTGAGT
AGTGCGCGAGCAAAATTTAAGCTACAACAAGGCAAGGCTTGACCGACAATTGCATGAAGAATCTGCTTAG
G
Features (pLannotate 1.2.2; 19 found; start..end, strand, type, name):
     50..429     +  enhancer       CMV enhancer: human cytomegalovirus immediate early enhancer
    430..633     +  promoter       CMV promoter: human cytomegalovirus (CMV) immediate early promoter
    748..3993    +  CDS            NmdCas9: catalytically dead mutant of the Cas9 endonuclease from the Neisseria meningitidis Type II CRISPR/Cas system RNA-guided DNA-binding protein that lacks endonuclease activity due to the mutations D16A, D587A, H588A, and N611A
   4171..4187    +  CDS            VP96 (fragment): 6 tandem repeats of the minimal activation domain of herpes simplex virus VP16 (Cheng et al., 2013)
   4311..4359    +  polyA_signal   HSV TK poly(A) signal: herpes simplex virus thymidine kinase polyadenylation signal (Cole and Stacy, 1985)
   4450..4466    -  polyA_signal   bGH poly(A) signal (fragment): bovine growth hormone polyadenylation signal
   4561..4989    +  rep_origin     f1 ori (sequence partly withheld): f1 bacteriophage origin of replication; arrow indicates direction of (+) strand synthesis
   5003..5332    +  promoter       SV40 promoter: SV40 enhancer and early promoter
   5399..6190    +  CDS            neo: KKA2_KLEPN - Also known as kan, nptII. Experimental evidence at protein level: Swiss-Prot protein existence level 1. Resistance to kanamycin, neomycin, paromomycin, ribostamycin, butirosin and gentamicin B. From Klebsiella pneumoniae.
   6216..6374    +  CDS            ble (fragment): BLE_KLEPN - Experimental evidence at protein level: Swiss-Prot protein existence level 1. Binding protein with a strong affinity to the bleomycin family of antibiotics. Binds to CL990; an antimitotic-antibiotic compound. From Klebsiella pneumoniae.
   6369..6490    +  polyA_signal   SV40 poly(A) signal: SV40 polyadenylation signal
   6563..6579    -  protein_bind   lac operator: The lac repressor binds to the lac operator to inhibit transcription in E. coli. This inhibition can be relieved by adding lactose or isopropyl-β-D-thiogalactopyranoside (IPTG). lac repressor encoded by lacI
   6587..6617    -  promoter       lac promoter: promoter for the E. coli lac operon
   6632..6653    -  protein_bind   CAP binding site: CAP binding activates transcription in the presence of cAMP. E. coli catabolite activator protein
   6666..6758    -  CDS            lacI (fragment): lac repressor; lacI; The lac repressor binds to the lac operator to inhibit transcription in E. coli. This inhibition can be relieved by adding lactose or isopropyl-β-D-thiogalactopyranoside (IPTG).
   6941..7529    -  rep_origin     ori: high-copy-number ColE1/pMB1/pBR322/pUC origin of replication
   7700..8560    -  CDS            AmpR: β-lactamase; bla; confers resistance to ampicillin, carbenicillin, and related antibiotics
   8561..8665    -  promoter       AmpR promoter: bla
   8732..8776    -  misc_feature   bom (fragment): basis of mobility region from pBR322
