[The description below was written by a language model from this plasmid's Addgene catalogue record and pLannotate feature annotations shown in this document.]
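Description:
M-NMn-VP64 is a mammalian expression plasmid built on the pcDNA3.3 TOPO backbone that produces a human codon-optimized, nuclease-null Cas9 from Neisseria meningitidis fused to the VP64 transcriptional activation domain. The 8.9 kb vector is propagated in E. coli through a high-copy ColE1/pUC-type origin with ampicillin selection from the β-lactamase gene. It also carries an f1 origin and small remnants of lac regulatory sequence and the pBR322 bom region that come with the backbone. For selection in mammalian cells, an SV40 enhancer/early promoter drives the neomycin phosphotransferase gene, followed by an SV40 polyadenylation signal, which allows G418 selection of stable transfectants.

The payload is transcribed from the human cytomegalovirus immediate early enhancer and promoter and terminated by the HSV thymidine kinase polyadenylation signal. The annotated coding sequence corresponds to NmdCas9, described in the feature table as catalytically dead owing to the D16A, D587A, H588A and N611A substitutions, so the protein retains RNA-guided DNA binding but does not cut its target. According to the catalogue record, a nuclear localization signal and VP64 (tandem copies of the minimal herpes simplex virus VP16 activation domain) are fused at the C terminus. The automated annotation picks up only a short VP16-repeat fragment downstream of the Cas9 reading frame and does not annotate the NLS.

When supplied with a matching N. meningitidis guide RNA from a separate construct, the fusion can be recruited to promoter regions to activate target genes. It belongs to a set of orthogonal Cas9 proteins for RNA-guided gene regulation and editing.
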