Addgene plasmid #48676: M-NMn-VP64
Purpose: Mammalian NM-VP64 nuclease-null Cas9 activator expression, human optimized
Depositing lab: George Church. Depositing organization: Harvard Medical School. Publication: Orthogonal Cas9 proteins for RNA-guided gene regulation and editing. Esvelt KM, Mali P, Braff JL, Moosburner M, Yaung SJ, Church GM. Nat Methods. 2013 Sep 29. doi: 10.1038/nmeth.2681. PubMed 24076762.
Backbone
  Vector backbone: pcDNA3.3 TOPO
  Backbone manufacturer: Invitrogen
  Total vector size (bp): 8881
  Vector type: CRISPR
  Selectable markers: Neomycin (select with G418)
Growth in bacteria
  Bacterial resistance: Ampicillin, 100 μg/mL
  Growth temperature: 37°C
  Growth strain: DH5alpha
  Copy number: Unknown
Gene/Insert
  Gene/Insert name: Cas9-VP64, nuclease-null
  Species: N. meningitidis
  Insert size (bp): 3450
  Mutation: nuclease-null
  Promoter: CMV
  Tag / fusion protein: NLS (C terminal on insert); VP64 (C terminal on insert)
  Cloning method: Unknown
  Sequencing primers: 5′ CMV-F; 3′ TK-pA-R
Terms and licenses: Academic/Nonprofit Terms; Industry Terms: Not Available to Industry
How to cite: M-NMn-VP64 was a gift from George Church (Addgene plasmid # 48676 ; http://n2t.net/addgene:48676 ; RRID:Addgene_48676)
