>Addgene plasmid #48676 | M-NMn-VP64 | addgene partial sequence | sequence record 72723 | TK-pA-R 5'-ttgtctccttccgtgtttca-3'
ACCGGTAGGGATCGAACCCTTTCATCTAGAGTTAATCAGCATGTCCAGGTCGAAATCATCAAGGGCGTCA
CTGCCGAGCATGTCGAGGTCAAAGTCATCAAGGGCATCCGAACCAAGCATGTCAAGGTCAAAATCATCGA
GGGCGTCACTTCCCAGCATATCCAGATCAAAATCGTCCAATGCGTCAGCCCGTCCGGAACCGCTGGCCTC
CACCTTCCTCTTCTTCTTGGGGTCAGCCCTGCTGCGCACAGGAGGGCGCTTCTTCAGGCGGCAGGGGCGG
ATCTCCTTGCCCAGCTCGTCGATCTGGTACTTCTGGAAGCTCAGGGCGGTCTTCACGCCGATGCCCTCCA
GGATGCCGTTCTTGCCGATCTTGTGGTCCAGGTCGTGGATGCGGATGTTGATGTTGCCGGTGCCGCGGTG
GCAGCTGGCGAAGTAGCCGAACATGCGGGCCTTCTTGGTGATCACCTCCACCAGGTCGTTGGGGTGCAGG
CTGAACTTGAAGTTGAAGCTGTCGTCGATCAGCTGCCAGTCCTCCTCGTCCTTGCCCTGCACCACGGCGC
GGTCGGGCAGGATGCCCTTGGCCACCTGCCAGCTGTAGATGGGCACCAGGTAGTACTTGTCGCCCTTCTC
GAACACGTCCACGCGCACCATGGTGGCGTTGTCGGCGATGCCGTTGTGGTTGCGCACCCACACGCCGGTC
TTCTGCACCTGCTCCACGCGCACGGCCTTCACCTGCTGGGTGCGGTTGCCGGCCTTGTCGTACTTGTAGA
AGGGCTCGGCGAAGGCCTTGGCGGGGTCGTCCTTGTGGGCCTCCAGGCGGGCCTTCAGGGCCTCGTACAG
CTTGGGCTCGCGCTCGCGGTTCACCATCTTCTCCAGGTCCTTCAGCTTCAGCTGGGTCAGGGGCACGCGC
AGCACGCTCACGCCCTCGTCCAGGCGCTTGGCGCTCTTCACGGTCTCCATGTGACCCTGACCGCTCATCT
TGCGGTTGGG
