>Addgene plasmid #48676 | M-NMn-VP64 | addgene partial sequence | sequence record 72738 | CMV-F 5'-CGCAAATGGGCGGTAGGCGTG-3'
GAGCTCGTTTAGTGAACCGTCAGATCGCCTGGAGACGCCATCCACGCTGTTTTGACCTCCATAGAAGACA
CCGGGACCGATCCAGCCTCCGGACTCTAGAGGATCGAACCCTTGCCACCATGGCCGCCTTCAAGCCCAAC
CCCATCAACTACATCCTGGGCCTGGCCATCGGCATCGCCAGCGTGGGCTGGGCCATGGTGGAGATCGACG
AGGACGAGAACCCCATCTGCCTGATCGACCTGGGTGTGCGCGTGTTCGAGCGCGCTGAGGTGCCCAAGAC
TGGTGACAGTCTGGCTATGGCTCGCCGGCTTGCTCGCTCTGTTCGGCGCCTTACTCGCCGGCGCGCTCAC
CGCCTTCTGCGCGCTCGCCGCCTGCTGAAGCGCGAGGGTGTGCTGCAGGCTGCCGACTTCGACGAGAACG
GCCTGATCAAGAGCCTGCCCAACACTCCTTGGCAGCTGCGCGCTGCCGCTCTGGACCGCAAGCTGACTCC
TCTGGAGTGGAGCGCCGTGCTGCTGCACCTGATCAAGCACCGCGGCTACCTGAGCCAGCGCAAGAACGAG
GGCGAGACCGCCGACAAGGAGCTGGGTGCTCTGCTGGAA
