>Addgene plasmid #48676 | M-NMn-VP64 | addgene partial sequence | sequence record 73580 | NMCas9-F 5'-gggcaagagcttcaaggac-3'
ACCGCAAGGACCGCGAGAAGGCCGCCGCCAAGTTCCGCGAGTACTTCCCCAACTTCGTGGGCGAGCCCAA
GAGCAAGGACATCCTGAAGCTGCGCCTGTACGAGCAGCAGCACGGCAAGTGCCTGTACAGCGGCAAGGAG
ATCAACCTGGGCCGCCTGAACGAGAAGGGCTACGTGGAGATCGCCGCTGCCCTGCCCTTCAGCCGCACCT
GGGACGACAGCTTCAACAACAAGGTGCTGGTGCTGGGCAGCGAGGCTCAGAACAAGGGCAACCAGACCCC
CTACGAGTACTTCAACGGCAAGGACAACAGCCGCGAGTGGCAGGAGTTCAAGGCCCGCGTGGAGACCAGC
CGCTTCCCCCGCAGCAAGAAGCAGCGCATCCTGCTGCAGAAGTTCGACGAGGACGGCTTCAAGGAGCGCA
ACCTGAACGACACCCGCTACGTGAACCGCTTCCTGTGCCAGTTCGTGGCCGACCGCATGCGCCTGACCGG
CAAGGGCAAGAAGCGCGTGTTCGCCAGCAACGGCCAGATCACCAACCTGCTGCGCGGCTTCTGGGGCCTG
CGCAAGGTGCGCGCCGAGAACGACCGCCACCACGCCCTGGACGCCGTGGTGGTGGCCTGCAGCACCGTGG
CCATGCAGCAGAAGATCACCCGCTTCGTGCGCTACAAGGAGATGAACGCCTTCGACGGTAAAACCATCGA
CAAGGAGACCGGCGAGGTGCTGCACCAGAAGACCCACTTCCCCCAGCCCTGGGAGTTCTTCGCCCAGGAG
GTGATGATCCGCGTGTTCGGCAAGCCCGACGGCAAGCCCGAGTTCGAGGAGGCCGACACCCCCGAGAAGC
TGCGCACCCTGCTGGCCGAGAAGCTGAGCAGCCGCCCTGAGGCCGTGCACGAGTACGTGACTCCTCTGTT
CGTGAGCCGCGCCCCCAACCGCAAGATGAGCGGTCAGGGTCACATGGAGACCGTGAAGA
